>Addgene plasmid #133969 | pSABEn | addgene full sequence | sequence record 266622 | Addgene NGS Result
AGCTCGGCTTTTCGCCATTCGTATTGCACGACATTGCACTCCACCGCTGATGACATCAGTCGATCATAGC
ACGATCAACGGCACTGTTGCAAATAGTCGGTGGTGATAAACTTATCATCCCCTTTTGCTGATGGAGCTGC
ACATGAACCCATTCAAAGGCCGGCATTTTCAGCGTGACATCATTCTGTGGGCCGTACGCTGGTACTGCAA
ATACGGCATCAGTTACCGTGAGCTGCAGGTCGACGGATCCCTTTAGTGAGGGTTAATTGCGGCCGCGAAT
TCTTGAAGACGAAAGGGCCTCGTGATACGCCTATTTTTATAGGTTAATGTCATGATAATAATGGTTTCTT
AGACGTCAGGTGGCACTTTTCGGGGAAATGTGCGCGGAACCCCTATTTGTTTATTTTTCTAAATACATTC
AAATATGTATCCGCTCATGAGACAATAACCCTGATAAATGCTTCAATAATATTGAAAAAGGAAGAGTATG
AGTATTCAACATTTCCGTGTCGCCCTTATTCCCTTTTTTGCGGCATTTTGCCTTCCTGTTTTTGCTCACC
CAGAAACGCTGGTGAAAGTAAAAGATGCTGAAGATCAGTTGGGTGCACGAGTGGGTTACATCGAACTGGA
TCTCAACAGCGGTAAGATCCTTGAGAGTTTTCGCCCCGAAGAACGTTTTCCAATGATGAGCACTTTTAAA
GTTCTGCTATGTGGCGCGGTATTATCCCGTGTTGACGCCGGGCAAGAGCAACTCGGTCGCCGCATACACT
ATTCTCAGAATGACTTGGTTGAGTACTCACCAGTCACAGAAAAGCATCTTACGGATGGCATGACAGTAAG
AGAATTATGCAGTGCTGCCATAACCATGAGTGATAACACTGCGGCCAACTTACTTCTGACAACGATCGGA
GGACCGAAGGAGCTAACCGCTTTTTTGCACAACATGGGGGATCATGTAACTCGCCTTGATCGTTGGGAAC
CGGAGCTGAATGAAGCCATACCAAACGACGAGCGTGACACCACGATGCCTGCAGCAATGGCAACAACGTT
GCGCAAACTATTAACTGGCGAACTACTTACTCTAGCTTCCCGGCAACAATTAATAGACTGGATGGAGGCG
GATAAAGTTGCAGGACCACTTCTGCGCTCGGCCCTTCCGGCTGGCTGGTTTATTGCTGATAAATCTGGAG
CCGGTGAGCGTGGGTCTCGCGGTATCATTGCAGCACTGGGGCCAGATGGTAAGCCCTCCCGTATCGTAGT
TATCTACACGACGGGGAGTCAGGCAACTATGGATGAACGAAATAGACAGATCGCTGAGATAGGTGCCTCA
CTGATTAAGCATTGGTAACTGTCAGACCAAGTTTACTCATATATACTTTAGATTGATTTAAAACTTCATT
TTTAATTTAAAAGGATCTAGGTGAAGATCCTTTTTGATAATCTCATGACCAAAATCCCTTAACGTGAGTT
TTCGTTCCACTGAGCGTCAGACCCCGTAGAAAAGATCAAAGGATCTTCTTGAGATCCTTTTTTTCTGCGC
GTAATCTGCTGCTTGCAAACAAAAAAACCACCGCTACCAGCGGTGGTTTGTTTGCCGGATCAAGAGCTAC
CAACTCTTTTTCCGAAGGTAACTGGCTTCAGCAGAGCGCAGATACCAAATACTGTCCTTCTAGTGTAGCC
GTAGTTAGGCCACCACTTCAAGAACTCTGTAGCACCGCCTACATACCTCGCTCTGCTAATCCTGTTACCA
GTGGCTGCTGCCAGTGGCGATAAGTCGTGTCTTACCGGGTTGGACTCAAGACGATAGTTACCGGATAAGG
CGCAGCGGTCGGGCTGAACGGGGGGTTCGTGCACACAGCCCAGCTTGGAGCGAACGACCTACACCGAACT
GAGATACCTACAGCGTGAGCTATGAGAAAGCGCCACGCTTCCCGAAGGGAGAAAGGCGGACAGGTATCCG
GTAAGCGGCAGGGTCGGAACAGGAGAGCGCACGAGGGAGCTTCCAGGGGGAAACGCCTGGTATCTTTATA
GTCCTGTCGGGTTTCGCCACCTCTGACTTGAGCGTCGATTTTTGTGATGCTCGTCAGGGGGGCGGAGCCT
ATGGAAAAACGCCAGCAACGCGGCCTTTTTACGGTTCCTGGCCTTTTGCTGGCCTTTTGCTCACATGTTC
TTTCCTGCGTTATCCCCTGATTCTGTGGATAACCGTATTACCGCCTTTGAGTGAGCTGATACCGCTCGCC
GCAGCCGAACGACCGAGCGCAGCGAGTCAGTGAGCGAGGAAGCGGAAGAGCGCTGACTTCCGCGTTTCCA
GACTTTACGAAACACGGAAACCGAAGACCATTCATGTTGTTGCTCAGGTCGCAGACGTTTTGCAGCAGCA
GTCGCTTCACGTTCGCTCGCGTATCGGTGATTCATTCTGCTAACCAGTAAGGCAACCCCGCCAGCCTAGC
CGGGTCCTCAACGACAGGAGCACGATCATGCGCACCCGTCAGATCCAGACATGATAAGATACATTGATGA
GTTTGGACAAACCACAACTAGAATGCAGTGAAAAAAATGCTTTATTTGTGAAATTTGTGATGCTATTGCT
TTATTTGTAACCATTATAAGCTGCAATAAACAAGTTCCCGCACGATCAGCGTCCCGCCGACCAGGAGCAG
TGCGGCCAGCACTGCCGCTAACGCCTGGTCCTGGTCCCGGTCCTGGTGGTGCATCAGTCCTCCCCGTGAT
CACTTCGGCACCCACCGTAGTGATCACCCCCGACAGCGGATCAAGGGGTTTGCGGGTCCCGGTCGGCGCC
GGGCGGGGGAGGCAGGAGCCGCCGACGCTGCCTCTGGGACGGGCCGGACGGCAGGGGGACCGGCGGCCGG
GCGAGCTGCAGCCGGGGGTCCGGCAGGGCCGGAGCGGGCGGAACCGTGCTCTGACCTGCGGCCCGAGTTT
CGTCACGTGACGGAATGGAAGGCTGCTGCATTTCGTCACGTGACGTATCTCGGCGAGCGACTGCCGACGC
CACGGCGGACACGATCGCCTCGCGCTGGCGCCGGGCCTCGTACGCCCGCTGGCGGCAGGAGCGGCGGCAG
TAGTCCCGGCTCCGGCCGACGCCGGATTGCTTGATCTCCGAGCCGCACCAGGCGCAGAGCTTCGCGCCGT
CGGCGTCCCTGGGGGTGGTGGTGCTCATGGCCGACGACCGTACGCGGCACGTCTCGTAGCGAGGCGAGTC
GGGCGCGAGGTACCGCCTGCACGAAGTGCCGGCGGGGCCGACCCCGGGCGAGTAATCCCAGGATTACTCC
CGCGGCTTCGACCCCGGCCGCCGTCGCCGCGTACGTCACCGACCCCCGCCGTACGTCACCGGGATGACGT
ACGGCGGGGGGGAGCGAGTTAGTGCGAAGTGGGCCCACTTGCGAGCCGGGCGATGTGCCGGGCGGCCCGC
TCCTGGCGGTCGTCGGCGTCGTCGTCCTGGTCGTCGTCCTGCTCTCGCCGTCGGCGTGCAGTTGCTTCCT
CGCGGCGCTGGGCGAGGGCGGCGAGCATGTCGGCGTACGCCTCGGCCACCTCCCCCGCCGTGAGCACCAC
CACTGTGTCGGCCGCGTCGGCCAGCGCCAGGACCTCCCGCACCCGTTCGCCCACGGCCGCCGAATCCTCG
TTGCCGTCCTTGCCTTCGGCGGCCCGGGTCGCCTCGAGGTCGAGGGCGCGGCGGGTGACCGCGTGCCATC
CGTCCTCGGTCACGGCGACCCCGGCCCGCAGCTCCCCGCCGTCGGCGTCGGCCGCCAGGAGCAGATCGAG
GTCGTCGGCCTCGGTGTCGCCGCCGTCGAGCCCGAGCATCTGCCGCAGGTAGCGGGTCCATTCGATGGCC
CGGCGTCCCCGGGTTGCCCGCTCGTACTCGTGCCAGCGCGAGAGGTTCCACTCCAGCGAGCCGACCCCGG
CGGCGTCGTCCTCGGTCATGCCGCCGGTCAGGTCCCCGATCCGTCCGAGGAGTTCGAACGGGGCGACGTT
CCCGCCGGTCGCCGTCTTGAGGTCGGCGCGGGCGAGTTCGAGGGCGGGCGCCTTCCCGTCCTGGGTCTTG
GCGATGTACTCGGCGAGGTCGTTGGCGTCGCGCTCGGTCTCCAGCCGCTTGAAGTCGACGCCGTGCCGGT
CGTCGGGCGTGAAGGCGGGGTTGACCTTGCGCAGGGCGGCGGTCCACACGGACCGCCAGTGCCCCTGCCA
CTCGTCGAGCGCGGCGCCGGTCGGCTCGAAGGTGGCGACGATCTGCTTCGCGGACCGCTCCCCCTCGGTC
CGGCCGCCGACCAGGACGATCGCGTGGATGTGCGGGTGCCAGCCGTTGATCTGCCCCACGGTGACTTCGG
TCGCGCGGATCATGCCGACGTACCCGATCCGGTCTCGGATGCCCTCGCGGTCGGCGGCCCGGTGCCCGTC
CTTGGCCCGGCGTCCGGCCCACGTGCCGCCCGTGATCAGTCGCTGGTAGGCGCCCGGCCGCCGGGGGCTG
TCCGGCGTCTTCCGGGTGCCCTGGAGGGCGTCCATGAGGTCCGCGAGCCGGTCCGTGTGCCCATGGCGGG
CCGTGAAGGTGACCAGGTAGGCGGTCCCCCCGCGCTTGATCCACTCGACCACGGCGGCGGTGATCTCCTC
GGCCCGCTTGTGCCGGATCGTGGCGGCGCAGACCGGGCAGAGCCAGATCCGCCCGCACCGCATCAGGCCC
AGGACCACGGACGTTCCGGCCGCCGTCTGGGCGACGATCACGCCGGAGGCAGGGTCCATCAGGGCGCGGC
CGCAGCCCTTGCACGCGGCGTCCCCGCTGATCCGCCACAGCGTCCGGCGGCGGCTGTACCGGGCGGCTTT
CCGCAGTCGGGCAGCGTCGCTCCGCGACGTGCTTCCTACTTCCGAGAGGCTGTCGCCTCTCGGGCTCTCC
CCATCCACCCCGTCCGGAGAAACCGCAGGTCGGAGGGGTGCGGGAAACTCTGTTGTTTCTTTCCCAAGGT
GTTCGCTTTTGCCTCGGGCGGCATCTCGCGTCACACGCGCGATCGCCCGCTTCGCTGCCATCCGGCAGCG
GTCTGAGCAGTAGATACGCGGCCGTTTGCCCGGTGTGTGGGCAATTGCGGTCCCGCAGTGGCAGCGGGGC
CCGGCGGGCCGATCTGGCAATGCCTCGGCATCGCTCCGTACTCTGGGCACGAGCAACGTTCCTGTCTCGC
CCGGCTAAGGGGCGCGAGTCTGGGAGCGGACGGGTCGGAGGTGCGAAGTCCGGCCCGTTGCTCTTTGGTC
TGGTGGGAATCCTGGCACCAATCGGGCCAGAGGTTCCCTCCGCCACTCCCGACGCCCCTTGGGGCTGGTG
TGACTTGGAGGGCCGAAGAGAGCCCCGCCGGTGATCCGGCGGGGCTTTGACGTGCGGTCAGTGCGTGTGT
CGGCGAGCGATGGCCACGAGGCCCTGGAAGCCGAGCGGTCCGGCGAAGTCGGCCCAGTCGCAACCGGGCT
CAGCGCAGTGGGCGGACCAGCCACCGCCGTTGGGGTCCTGGACCAGGTTCACGGTCCCCTCGGTCAGGCG
TCCGTCGAAGTCGGTCATGGTCGGTCTCCTGGTGGGTGGGGGCGGGGCGCCAGCACGAAGTGCCGGCGCC
CCGCGGGGGTTGGTCGGGTCAGGCGCCGAACCGGCGGGCGGCGGCGGCGACCAGGCCGTCGGCGGCGGCC
ATGGCGCGGTCGCGGTCGGTGGTGAGGGCGGTGCGGTCGGCGGCGGCCCAGTCCTGCTCTCACGCAACGT
CTACGTGGACGCTCAGGGCGACACGATCGAGGTCGGGGAGTCCGTCGCTCCGGCGGGCCGCTGGCGCGTC
CACCGGGACTGATCAAGGCGAATACTTCATATGGCCCTGCAGGCGGAAGTCAGGTAGACACGACTTCCGC
TAGTCCTTGCAAGGTCTGCTGACGTGAGGCGGGGCGGTCGTTTTTGACCGCCCTGCCTTCGTCATGTAGG
CTCGCTCGCTGTGCCTGGCGTGTCATCAGACGCCCAGGTCCCGGTGCCGTGAGGCCCGGGCCATCGAGCC
GGTGGTACGTGGCTGCGGTCCCCTTGTGAGGGCTGCGCGCCGTGTGCTGTCCGGCGCGCACAGCCTTGAA
TCCACCCGCGGGGGCCGGCCGGTCTCCGTGAGCTCGAGTAGACGACGGAGACGTAATGTCCGAGGTGGAG
TTCTCCCACGAGTACTGGATGCGCCACGCCCTGACCCTGGCCAAGCGCGCGTGGGACGAGCGCGAGGTGC
CGGTGGGCGCCGTGCTGGTCCACAACAACCGCGTGATCGGCGAGGGCTGGAACCGGCCGATCGGCCGGCA
CGACCCGACCGCCCACGCCGAGATCATGGCCCTGCGCCAGGGCGGCCTGGTCATGCAGAACTACCGGCTG
ATCGACGCGACCCTGTACGTGACCCTGGAGCCGTGCGTCATGTGCGCGGGCGCCATGATCCACTCCCGCA
TCGGCCGGGTGGTGTTCGGCGCCCGGGACGCCAAGACCGGCGCCGCGGGCTCCCTGATGGACGTGCTGCA
CCACCCGGGCATGAACCACCGCGTCGAGATCACCGAGGGCATCCTGGCGGACGAGTGCGCCGCGCTGCTG
TCGGACTTCTTCCGGATGCGCCGGCAGGAGATCAAGGCCCAGAAGAAGGCGCAGTCGTCCACCGACTCGG
GCGGCTCGTCCGGCGGCTCGTCCGGCTCCGAGACCCCGGGCACCTCGGAGTCCGCGACCCCGGAGTCGTC
CGGCGGCTCGTCCGGCGGCTCGTCCGAGGTCGAATTTTCCCATGAATACTGGATGCGGCACGCGCTGACC
CTGGCCAAGCGGGCCCGCGACGAGCGCGAGGTGCCCGTCGGCGCGGTGCTGGTCCTGAACAACCGGGTCA
TTGGTGAGGGCTGGAACCGCGCCATCGGCCTGCACGACCCCACCGCGCATGCCGAAATCATGGCCCTCCG
GCAGGGCGGCCTGGTGATGCAGAACTACCGCCTCATCGACGCCACCCTGTACGTGACCTTCGAGCCCTGC
GTGATGTGTGCGGGTGCCATGATCCACTCCCGGATCGGCCGCGTCGTGTTCGGCGTGCGCAACGCCAAGA
CCGGCGCGGCCGGCTCCCTGATGGACGTCCTGCACTACCCCGGCATGAACCACCGCGTGGAAATTACCGA
GGGCATCCTGGCCGACGAGTGCGCGGCCCTGCTGTGCTACTTCTTCCGCATGCCGCGGCAGGTGTTCAAC
GCGCAGAAGAAGGCGCAGTCGTCCACGGATTCGGGCGGCTCGTCCGGCGGCTCGTCCGGGTCGGAAACCC
CGGGTACCTCGGAGTCGGCCACCCCGGAGTCGTCCGGCGGCTCGTCCGGCGGCTCGGACAAGAAGTACAG
CATCGGCCTGGCCATCGGCACCAACAGCGTGGGCTGGGCGGTCATCACCGACGAGTACAAGGTCCCCTCC
AAGAAGTTCAAGGTCCTGGGCAACACCGACCGGCACTCGATCAAGAAGAACCTGATCGGCGCCCTGCTCT
TCGACAGCGGCGAGACCGCCGAGGCGACCCGCCTGAAGCGGACCGCGCGCCGGCGCTACACCCGGCGCAA
GAACCGCATCTGCTACCTCCAGGAAATCTTCTCCAACGAGATGGCCAAGGTCGACGACTCGTTCTTCCAC
CGGCTCGAGGAGAGCTTCCTGGTGGAGGAGGACAAGAAGCACGAGCGCCACCCGATCTTCGGCAACATCG
TCGACGAGGTGGCCTACCACGAGAAGTACCCCACCATCTACCACCTCCGCAAGAAGCTGGTCGACTCGAC
CGACAAGGCGGACCTGCGGCTCATCTACCTGGCCCTCGCGCACATGATCAAGTTCCGCGGCCACTTCCTC
ATCGAGGGCGACCTGAACCCGGACAACTCCGACGTCGACAAGCTCTTCATCCAGCTGGTGCAGACCTACA
ACCAGCTGTTCGAGGAGAACCCCATCAACGCCAGCGGCGTCGACGCCAAGGCGATCCTCTCCGCGCGCCT
GAGCAAGTCCCGGCGCCTGGAGAACCTCATCGCCCAGCTGCCGGGCGAGAAGAAGAACGGCCTCTTCGGC
AACCTGATCGCGCTGTCGCTCGGCCTGACCCCCAACTTCAAGAGCAACTTCGACCTGGCCGAGGACGCGA
AGCTCCAGCTGTCCAAGGACACCTACGACGACGACCTGGACAACCTGCTCGCCCAGATCGGCGACCAGTA
CGCGGACCTCTTCCTGGCCGCGAAGAACCTCTCGGACGCCATCCTGCTCAGCGACATCCTGCGGGTCAAC
ACCGAGATCACCAAGGCCCCGCTGTCGGCGAGCATGATCAAGCGGTACGACGAGCACCACCAGGACCTGA
CCCTGCTCAAGGCCCTCGTGCGCCAGCAGCTGCCCGAGAAGTACAAGGAAATCTTCTTCGACCAGTCCAA
GAACGGCTACGCCGGCTACATCGACGGCGGCGCGTCGCAGGAGGAGTTCTACAAGTTCATCAAGCCGATC
CTGGAGAAGATGGACGGCACCGAGGAGCTGCTCGTCAAGCTGAACCGCGAGGACCTGCTCCGCAAGCAGC
GGACCTTCGACAACGGCTCCATCCCGCACCAGATCCACCTGGGCGAGCTGCACGCCATCCTCCGGCGCCA
GGAGGACTTCTACCCCTTCCTGAAGGACAACCGCGAGAAGATCGAGAAGATCCTGACCTTCCGCATCCCG
TACTACGTCGGCCCCCTGGCCCGCGGCAACTCCCGGTTCGCGTGGATGACCCGGAAGTCGGAGGAGACCA
TCACCCCGTGGAACTTCGAGGAGGTCGTGGACAAGGGCGCCTCCGCCCAGTCGTTCATCGAGCGCATGAC
CAACTTCGACAAGAACCTCCCGAACGAGAAGGTCCTGCCCAAGCACTCCCTGCTCTACGAGTACTTCACC
GTGTACAACGAGCTGACCAAGGTCAAGTACGTGACCGAGGGCATGCGGAAGCCGGCCTTCCTGTCGGGCG
AGCAGAAGAAGGCGATCGTCGACCTGCTCTTCAAGACCAACCGCAAGGTCACCGTGAAGCAGCTGAAGGA
GGACTACTTCAAGAAGATCGAGTGCTTCGACTCCGTCGAGATCAGCGGCGTGGAGGACCGCTTCAACGCC
TCCCTGGGCACCTACCACGACCTGCTCAAGATCATCAAGGACAAGGACTTCCTCGACAACGAGGAGAACG
AGGACATCCTGGAGGACATCGTCCTCACCCTGACCCTCTTCGAGGACCGCGAGATGATCGAGGAGCGGCT
CAAGACCTACGCCCACCTGTTCGACGACAAGGTGATGAAGCAGCTGAAGCGGCGCCGGTACACCGGCTGG
GGCCGCCTCTCCCGGAAGCTGATCAACGGCATCCGGGACAAGCAGAGCGGCAAGACCATCCTGGACTTCC
TCAAGTCCGACGGCTTCGCCAACCGCAACTTCATGCAGCTCATCCACGACGACAGCCTGACCTTCAAGGA
GGACATCCAGAAGGCCCAGGTCTCGGGCCAGGGCGACAGCCTCCACGAGCACATCGCCAACCTGGCGGGC
TCCCCGGCGATCAAGAAGGGCATCCTCCAGACCGTCAAGGTCGTGGACGAGCTGGTCAAGGTGATGGGCC
GCCACAAGCCCGAGAACATCGTGATCGAGATGGCCCGGGAGAACCAGACCACCCAGAAGGGCCAGAAGAA
CTCGCGCGAGCGGATGAAGCGGATCGAGGAGGGCATCAAGGAGCTGGGCAGCCAGATCCTGAAGGAGCAC
CCGGTCGAGAACACCCAGCTCCAGAACGAGAAGCTGTACCTCTACTACCTCCAGAACGGCCGCGACATGT
ACGTGGACCAGGAGCTGGACATCAACCGGCTGTCCGACTACGACGTCGACCACATCGTGCCGCAGTCCTT
CCTGAAGGACGACTCGATCGACAACAAGGTCCTGACCCGCTCGGACAAGAACCGGGGCAAGTCCGACAAC
GTGCCCTCGGAGGAGGTCGTGAAGAAGATGAAGAACTACTGGCGCCAGCTGCTCAACGCCAAGCTCATCA
CCCAGCGCAAGTTCGACAACCTGACCAAGGCCGAGCGGGGCGGCCTGAGCGAGCTGGACAAGGCGGGCTT
CATCAAGCGCCAGCTGGTCGAGACCCGGCAGATCACCAAGCACGTGGCCCAGATCCTGGACTCCCGGATG
AACACCAAGTACGACGAGAACGACAAGCTGATCCGCGAGGTCAAGGTGATCACCCTCAAGAGCAAGCTGG
TCTCCGACTTCCGCAAGGACTTCCAGTTCTACAAGGTCCGGGAGATCAACAACTACCACCACGCCCACGA
CGCGTACCTGAACGCCGTCGTGGGCACCGCGCTGATCAAGAAGTACCCGAAGCTGGAGTCCGAGTTCGTC
TACGGCGACTACAAGGTCTACGACGTGCGCAAGATGATCGCCAAGAGCGAGCAGGAGATCGGCAAGGCCA
CCGCGAAGTACTTCTTCTACTCCAACATCATGAACTTCTTCAAGACCGAGATCACCCTGGCCAACGGCGA
GATCCGCAAGCGGCCCCTGATCGAGACCAACGGCGAGACCGGCGAGATCGTCTGGGACAAGGGCCGCGAC
TTCGCCACCGTCCGGAAGGTGCTGTCGATGCCGCAGGTCAACATCGTGAAGAAGACCGAGGTGCAGACCG
GCGGCTTCAGCAAGGAGTCCATCCTCCCCAAGCGCAACAGCGACAAGCTGATCGCCCGGAAGAAGGACTG
GGACCCGAAGAAGTACGGCGGCTTCGACAGCCCCACCGTCGCCTACTCCGTGCTGGTCGTGGCGAAGGTC
GAGAAGGGCAAGAGCAAGAAGCTGAAGTCCGTGAAGGAGCTGCTCGGCATCACCATCATGGAGCGCTCCT
CGTTCGAGAAGAACCCGATCGACTTCCTGGAGGCCAAGGGCTACAAGGAGGTCAAGAAGGACCTCATCAT
CAAGCTGCCCAAGTACAGCCTGTTCGAGCTGGAGAACGGCCGCAAGCGGATGCTCGCCTCCGCGGGCGAG
CTGCAAAAGGGCAACGAGCTGGCCCTCCCGTCGAAGTACGTCAACTTCCTGTACCTCGCGTCCCACTACG
AGAAGCTGAAGGGCTCGCCCGAGGACAACGAGCAGAAGCAGCTCTTCGTGGAGCAGCACAAGCACTACCT
GGACGAGATCATCGAGCAGATCAGCGAGTTCAGCAAGCGCGTCATCCTGGCCGACGCGAACCTCGACAAG
GTGCTGTCCGCCTACAACAAGCACCGCGACAAGCCGATCCGGGAGCAGGCGGAGAACATCATCCACCTGT
TCACCCTCACCAACCTGGGTGCCCCGGCCGCCTTCAAGTACTTCGACACCACCATCGACCGCAAGCGGTA
CACCTCCACCAAGGAGGTCCTCGACGCGACCCTGATCCACCAGAGCATCACCGGCCTGTACGAGACCCGC
ATCGACCTGAGCCAGCTGGGCGGCGACTGAGAATTCAGATCTACGCGTTC
[179 nt withheld, positions 11461-11639]
AAGCTTGCATGCCTGCAGGTCGACGGATCTTTTCCGCTGCATAACCCTGCTTCGGGGTCATTATAGCGAT
TTTTTCGGTATATCCATCCTTTTTCGCACGATATACAGGATTTTGCCAAAGGGTTCGTGTAGACTTTCCT
TGGTGTATCCAACGGCGTCAGCCGGGCAGGATAGGTGAAGTAGGCCCACCCGCGAGCGGGTGTTCCTTCT
TCACTGTCCCTTATTCGCACCTGGCGGTGCTCAACGGGAATCCTGCTCTGCGAGGCTGGCCGGCTACCGC
CGGCGTAACAGATGAGGGCAAGCGGATGGCTGATGAAACCAAGCCAACCAGGAAGGGCAGCCCACCTATC
AAGGTGTACTGCCTTCCAGACGAACGAAGAGCGATTGAGGAAAAGGCGGCGGCGGCCGGCATGAGCCTGT
CGGCCTACCTGCTGGCCGTCGGCCAGGGCTACAAAATCACGGGCGTCGTGGACTATGAGCACGTCCGCGA
GCTGGCCCGCATCAATGGCGACCTGGGCCGCCTGGGCGGCCTGCTGAAACTCTGGCTCACCGACGACCCG
CGCACGGCGCGGTTCGGTGATGCCACGATCCTCGCCCTGCTGGCGAAGATCGAAGAGAAGCAGGACGAGC
TTGGCAAGGTCATGATGGGCGTGGTCCGCCCGAGGGCAGAGCCATGACTTTTTTAGCCGCTAAAACGGCC
GGGGGGTGCGCGTGATTGCCAAGCACGTCCCCATGCGCTCCATCAAGAAGAGCGACTTCGCGGAGCTGGT
GAAGTACATCACCGACGAGCAAGGCAAGACCGATCCCCGGGGACCTGCAGGTCGACTCTAGAGTTTTAGA
GCTAGAAATAGCAAGTTAAAATAAGGCTAGTCCGTTATCAACTTGAAAAAGTGGCACCGAGTCGGTGCTA
AAAAAAAACCCCGCCCCTGACAGGGCGGGGTTTTTTTTGTAGCCTCAGGAGTTGTAGCTGTTCACATTCG
AACGGTCTCTGCTTTGACAACATGCTGTGCGGTGTTGTAAAGTCGTGGCCGCTAGCTATTTACCCGCAGG
ACATATCCACGCCCTCCTACATCGAAGCTGAAAGCACGAGATTCTTCGCCCTCCGAGAGCTGCATCAGGT
CGGAGACGCTGTCGAACTTTTCGATCAGAAACTTCTCGACAGACGTCGCGGTGAGTTCAGGCTTTTTCAT
ATCTCATTGCCCCCGGACGAGCGTCTGCTCCGCCATTCGCCGTCCGCCGTGCCAATCGGATCAGCCGTCC
AAATGCGGGATTTTCGTTAGTCGGAGGCCAAACGGCATTGAGCGTCAGCATATCATCAGCGAGCTGAAGA
AAGACAATCCCCGATCCGCTCCACGTGTTGCCCCAGCAATCAGCGCGACCTTGCCCCTCCAACGTCATCT
CGTTCTCCGCTCATGAGCTCAGCCAATCGACTGGCGAGCGGCATCGCATTCTTCGCATCCCGCCTCTGGC
GGATGCAGGAAGATCAACGGATCTCGGCCCAGTTGACCCAGGGCTGTCGCCACAATGTCGCGGGAGCGGA
TCAACCGAGCAAAGGCATGACCGACTGGACCTTCCTTCTGAAGGCTCTTCTCCTTGAGCCACCTGTCCGC
CAAGGCAAAGCGCTCACAGCAGTGGTCATTCTCGAGATAATCGACGCGTACCAACTTGCCATCCTGAAGA
ATGGTGCAGTGTCTCGGCACCCCATAGGGAACCTTTGCCATCAACTCGGCAAGATGCAGCGTCGTGTTGG
CATCGTGTCCCACGCCGAGGAGAAGTACCTGCCCATCGAGTTCATGGACACGGGCGACCGGGCTTGCAGG
CGAGTGAGGTGGCAGGGGCAATGGATCAGAGATGATCTGCTCTGCCTGTGGCCCCGCTGCCGCAAAGGCA
AATGGATGGGCGCTGCGCTTTACATTTGGCAGGCGCCAGAATGTGTCAGAGACAACTCCAAGGTCCGGTG
TAACGGGCGACGTGGCAGGATCGAACGGCTCGTCGTCCAGACCTGACCACGAGGGCATGACGAGCGTCCC
TCCCGGACCCAGCGCAGCACGCAGGGCCTCGATCAGTCCAAGTGGCCCATCTTCGAGGGGCCGGACGCTA
CGGAAGGAGCTGTGGACCAGCAGCACACCGCCGGGGGTAACCCCAAGGTTGAGAAGCTGACCGATG
Features (pLannotate 1.2.2; 25 found; start..end, strand, type, name):
    250..268     -  promoter       T3 promoter: promoter for bacteriophage T3 RNA polymerase
    383..487     +  promoter       AmpR promoter: bla
    488..1348    +  CDS            AmpR: β-lactamase; bla; confers resistance to ampicillin, carbenicillin, and related antibiotics
   1519..2107    +  rep_origin     ori: high-copy-number ColE1/pMB1/pBR322/pUC origin of replication
   2292..2420    +  CDS            YPB1_ECOLX (fragment): Protein predicted: Swiss-Prot protein existence level 4. From Escherichia coli.
   2492..2626    -  polyA_signal   SV40 poly(A) signal: SV40 polyadenylation signal
   2622..2714    -  CDS            Y8KD_STRLI (fragment): Protein predicted: Swiss-Prot protein existence level 4. From Streptomyces lividans.
   3382..4749    -  CDS            rep: REP_STRLI - Protein inferred from homology: Swiss-Prot protein existence level 3. Essential for the autonomous replication of the plasmid pIJ101. From Streptomyces lividans.
   5381..5548    -  CDS            Y6KD_STRLI: Protein predicted: Swiss-Prot protein existence level 4. From Streptomyces lividans.
   5622..5717    -  CDS            kilB (fragment): KILB_STRLI - Protein predicted: Swiss-Prot protein existence level 4. Involved in plasmid transfer. From Streptomyces lividans.
   5712..5819    +  CDS            korA (fragment): KORA_STRLI - Protein predicted: Swiss-Prot protein existence level 4. Controls plasmid transfer and prevents the lethal effects of the tra/kilA gene. Repressor for the transcription of certain pIJ101 promoters, including those the from kilA and kilB loci. From Streptomyces lividans.
   5844..6145    +  promoter       rpsL promoter: promoter for the Xylanimonas cellulosilytica ribosomal protein S12 gene
   6146..6625    +  CDS            tadA: TADA_ECOLI - Also known as yfhC. Experimental evidence at protein level: Swiss-Prot protein existence level 1. Catalyzes the deamination of adenosine to inosine at the wobble position 34 of tRNA(Arg2). Essential for cell viability. From Escherichia coli (strain K12).
   6746..7237    +  CDS            tadA: TADA_ECOLI - Also known as yfhC. Experimental evidence at protein level: Swiss-Prot protein existence level 1. Catalyzes the deamination of adenosine to inosine at the wobble position 34 of tRNA(Arg2). Essential for cell viability. From Escherichia coli (strain K12).
   7337..11437   +  CDS            cas9: CAS9_STRP1 - Also known as csn1 From Streptococcus pyogenes serotype M1.
  11461..11598   +  CDS            M13 gene VIII (fragment) (sequence withheld): pVIII; VIII; major coat protein
  11605..11639   +  terminator     fd terminator (fragment) (sequence withheld): central terminator from bacteriophage fd (Otsuka and Kunisawa, 1982)
  11640..11663   -  misc_feature   MCS (fragment): pUC18/19 multiple cloning site
  11803..11912   +  oriT           oriT: incP origin of transfer
  11945..12316   +  CDS            traJ: oriT-recognizing protein; traJ
  12354..12443   +  CDS            traI (fragment): TRAI6_ECOLX - Experimental evidence at protein level: Swiss-Prot protein existence level 1. The initiation process of transfer DNA synthesis requires the interaction of at least three plasmid-specific components (TraH, I, and J) at the transfer origin resulting in the assembly of a specialised nucleoprotein complex - the relaxosome. Site- and strand-specific cleavage at the transfer origin is dependent on TraI and TraJ. From Escherichia coli.
  12453..12472   -  misc_feature   MCS (fragment): pUC18/19 multiple cloning site
  12472..12547   +  misc_RNA       gRNA scaffold: guide RNA scaffold for the Streptococcus pyogenes CRISPR/Cas9 system
  12673..12829   -  CDS            HygR (fragment): aminoglycoside phosphotransferase from E. coli; aph(4)-Ia; confers resistance to hygromycin
  13061..56      -  CDS            ApmR (across the origin): aminoglycoside 3-N-acetyltransferase type IV ; aac(3)IV; confers resistance to apramycin (Paget and Davies, 1996)
