[The description below was written by a language model from this plasmid's Addgene catalogue record and pLannotate feature annotations shown in this document.]
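Description:
pSABEn is an E. coli–Streptomyces shuttle plasmid of about 13.8 kb, built on the pYH7 backbone, that delivers an adenine base editor and a guide RNA scaffold into Streptomyces. In E. coli it replicates from a high-copy ColE1/pUC-type origin and is selected with ampicillin through the bla gene. In Streptomyces it is maintained by the rep gene and flanking sequences of the S. lividans plasmid pIJ101; only fragments of the pIJ101 transfer-control genes kilB and korA are annotated. Selection in the actinomycete host uses the aac(3)IV apramycin resistance gene. An incP oriT with traJ and a traI fragment allows the plasmid to be mobilised by conjugation from a suitable E. coli donor, the usual route into Streptomyces.

The payload, ABEn (ABE7.10 with a Cas9 nickase), is annotated as two tandem copies of E. coli tadA followed by Streptococcus pyogenes cas9, arranged as a single fusion driven by the rpsL promoter from Xylanimonas cellulosilytica and followed by an fd terminator fragment. In the ABE7.10 design, a wild-type and an evolved TadA deaminase are tethered to nCas9, so that adenines within the guide-defined window are deaminated to inosine, giving A·T to G·C conversions without double-strand breaks. The specific mutations are not listed in the feature table. A separate S. pyogenes gRNA scaffold sits next to an MCS fragment; the record names neither a preloaded spacer nor the promoter driving the guide, so the user presumably inserts a target-specific spacer. Short fragments such as an SV40 poly(A) signal, a T3 promoter and a HygR fragment appear to be backbone remnants. The plasmid is intended for programmable point mutagenesis of Streptomyces genomes.
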