Addgene plasmid #133969: pSABEn
Purpose: Expresses ABEn CRISPR base editor and gRNA scaffold in Streptomyces
Depositing lab: Yuhui Sun. Depositing organization: Wuhan University. Publication: Base editing in Streptomyces with Cas9-deaminase fusions. Zhong Z, Guo J, Deng L, Chen L, Wang J, Li S, Xu W, Deng Z, Sun Y. bioRxiv 630137 10.1101/630137.
Backbone
  Vector backbone: pYH7
  Backbone manufacturer: Yuhui Sun
  Vector type: CRISPR, Synthetic Biology
  Selectable markers: Apramycin for Streptomyces selection
Growth in bacteria
  Bacterial resistance: Ampicillin, 100 μg/mL
  Growth temperature: 37°C
  Growth strain: DH5alpha
  Copy number: High Copy
Gene/Insert
  Gene/Insert name: ABEn (alt name: ABE7.10(nCas9))
  Species: Streptomyces
  Cloning method: Gibson Cloning
Terms and licenses: Academic/Nonprofit Terms; Industry Terms: Not Available to Industry
Depositor comments: Please visit https://www.biorxiv.org/content/10.1101/630137v1.full for bioRxiv preprint.
How to cite: pSABEn was a gift from Yuhui Sun (Addgene plasmid # 133969 ; http://n2t.net/addgene:133969 ; RRID:Addgene_133969)
